>Addgene plasmid #234627 | AiP12730 - pAAV-ExE0581m-minBG-SYFP2-WPRE-BGHpA | addgene full sequence | sequence record 469031 | Addgene NGS Result
CCTGCAGGCAGCTGCGCGCTCGCTCGCTCACTGAGGCCGCCCGGGCGTCGGGCGACCTTTGGTCGCCCGG
CCTCAGTGAGCGAGCGAGCGCGCAGAGAGGGAGTGGCCAACTCCATCACTAGGGGTTCCTGCGGCCGCAC
GCGTGCTGTGGGTATAGGAGGCATGTAAAATTAATATAATGTTTTGATATTTAGGAGAAAATTGCAAAAC
AAAATGATGACAGTGTTTGAAAGTGTTTGATCAGTGCCAAGCATCACTTTATGTACTTGGCAAACATGAC
TTGAGGCCTTAAGCTGTGATTTGCAAATGTAGATTGGAATCAAGATCTTTATAGATGAGGAAGCAAAAAT
CAGAAGACAAAATAACATTATCAACTTGATCTCATGTGCAGCCAGGGCTGAACTGCAAATGCTGATTTGC
CCCAGTCTGGGCTCCTCAAATCGTTCCTTGGAATCCTATTAGTTGGAACTTTATCTCTGCTCGTGGCAGG
GTGCCTGGGACCATGTTTATAAATATCTGCTGAATGAAGAATAAGTGAGTCAATCGAACCAGAACTCACT
TTGGTTAGTTAATTTCATTCGTGGTATTTATGGAGAGCAGAAGAAAGAATTCCAGAGACACGATTTGTCA
AAACTCTCTAAAGAAAATGATGACACTATATATTGATGAAAATGAATGTTCTTGTTCTTGCTTTATTTGA
TTTTCTTGTCCCCCCACTCCCCATCTGCTAGGGTCTCATTACAGCATAGTTCTTGAATATCCCAGGTTGA
CCTGAAGTTACAATATATTCTTGATTTAGATGGCAGACATTGGGAATATTTTGACTCTTAAAATTTAATA
GCTAATCTTTGAAGAAAATTAAAATAGTGATCTCCATTTTGTAGACAAGGAGCTCGGGCTGGGCATAAAA
GTCAGGGCAGAGCCATCTATTGCTTACATTTGCTTCTGGGATCCAGATCTTTCGAAGCTAGCGCTACCGG
TCGCCACCATGGTGAGCAAGGGCGAGGAGCTGTTCACCGGGGTGGTGCCCATCCTGGTCGAGCTGGACGG
CGACGTAAACGGCCACAAGTTCAGCGTGTCCGGCGAGGGCGAGGGCGATGCCACCTACGGCAAGCTGACC
CTGAAGCTGATCTGCACCACCGGCAAGCTGCCCGTGCCCTGGCCCACCCTCGTGACCACCCTGGGCTACG
GCGTGCAGTGCTTCGCCCGCTACCCCGACCACATGAAGCAGCACGACTTCTTCAAGTCCGCCATGCCCGA
AGGCTACGTCCAGGAGCGCACCATCTTCTTCAAGGACGACGGCAACTACAAGACCCGCGCCGAGGTGAAG
TTCGAGGGCGACACCCTGGTGAACCGCATCGAGCTGAAGGGCATCGACTTCAAGGAGGACGGCAACATCC
TGGGGCACAAGCTGGAGTACAACTACAACAGCCACAACGTCTATATCACCGCCGACAAGCAGAAGAACGG
CATCAAGGCCAACTTCAAGATCCGCCACAACATCGAGGACGGCGGCGTGCAGCTCGCCGACCACTACCAG
CAGAACACCCCCATCGGCGACGGCCCCGTGCTGCTGCCCGACAACCACTACCTGAGCTACCAGTCCAAGC
TGAGCAAAGACCCCAACGAGAAGCGCGATCACATGGTCCTGCTGGAGTTCGTGACCGCCGCCGGGATCAC
TCTCGGCATGGACGAGCTGTACAAGTAAGTCGACGGCGCGCCGCGGCCGCGAATTCGATATCATAATCAA
CCTCTGGATTACAAAATTTGTGAAAGATTGACTGGTATTCTTAACTATGTTGCTCCTTTTACGCTATGTG
GATACGCTGCTTTAATGCCTTTGTATCATGCTATTGCTTCCCGTATGGCTTTCATTTTCTCCTCCTTGTA
TAAATCCTGGTTAGTTCTTGCCACGGCGGAACTCATCGCCGCCTGCCTTGCCCGCTGCTGGACAGGGGCT
CGGCTGTTGGGCACTGACAATTCCGTGGCTCGAGAGATCTTCGACTGTGCCTTCTAGTTGCCAGCCATCT
GTTGTTTGCCCCTCCCCCGTGCCTTCCTTGACCCTGGAAGGTGCCACTCCCACTGTCCTTTCCTAATAAA
ATGAGGAAATTGCATCGCATTGTCTGAGTAGGTGTCATTCTATTCTGGGGGGTGGGGTGGGGCAGGACAG
CAAGGGGGAGGATTGGGAAGACAATAGCAGGCATGAGATCTCACGTGCGGACCGAGCGGCCGCAGGAACC
CCTAGTGATGGAGTTGGCCACTCCCTCTCTGCGCGCTCGCTCGCTCACTGAGGCCGGGCGACCAAAGGTC
GCCCGACGCCCGGGCTTTGCCCGGGCGGCCTCAGTGAGCGAGCGAGCGCGCAGCTGCCTGCAGGGGCGCC
TGATGCGGTATTTTCTCCTTACGCATCTGTGCGGTATTTCACACCGCATA
[95 nt withheld, positions 2431-2525]
T
[46 nt withheld, positions 2527-2572]
C
[141 nt withheld, positions 2574-2714]
CCTTTGACGTTGGAGTCCACGTTCTTT
[37 nt withheld, positions 2742-2778]
ACTCTATCTCGGGCTATTCTTTTGATTTATAAGGGATTTTGCCGATTTCGGTCTATTGGTTAAAAAATGA
GCTGATTTAACAAAAATTTAACGCGAATTTTAACAAAATATTAACGTTTACAATTTTATGGTGCACTCTC
AGTACAATCTGCTCTGATGCCGCATAGTTAAGCCAGCCCCGACACCCGCCAACACCCGCTGACGCGCCCT
GACGGGCTTGTCTGCTCCCGGCATCCGCTTACAGACAAGCTGTGACCGTCTCCGGGAGCTGCATGTGTCA
GAGGTTTTCACCGTCATCACCGAAACGCGCGAGACGAAAGGGCCTCGTGATACGCCTATTTTTATAGGTT
AATGTCATGATAATAATGGTTTCTTAGACGTCAGGTGGCACTTTTCGGGGAAATGTGCGCGGAACCCCTA
TTTGTTTATTTTTCTAAATACATTCAAATATGTATCCGCTCATGAGACAATAACCCTGATAAATGCTTCA
ATAATATTGAAAAAGGAAGAGTATGAGTATTCAACATTTCCGTGTCGCCCTTATTCCCTTTTTTGCGGCA
TTTTGCCTTCCTGTTTTTGCTCACCCAGAAACGCTGGTGAAAGTAAAAGATGCTGAAGATCAGTTGGGTG
CACGAGTGGGTTACATCGAACTGGATCTCAACAGCGGTAAGATCCTTGAGAGTTTTCGCCCCGAAGAACG
TTTTCCAATGATGAGCACTTTTAAAGTTCTGCTATGTGGCGCGGTATTATCCCGTATTGACGCCGGGCAA
GAGCAACTCGGTCGCCGCATACACTATTCTCAGAATGACTTGGTTGAGTACTCACCAGTCACAGAAAAGC
ATCTTACGGATGGCATGACAGTAAGAGAATTATGCAGTGCTGCCATAACCATGAGTGATAACACTGCGGC
CAACTTACTTCTGACAACGATCGGAGGACCGAAGGAGCTAACCGCTTTTTTGCACAACATGGGGGATCAT
GTAACTCGCCTTGATCGTTGGGAACCGGAGCTGAATGAAGCCATACCAAACGACGAGCGTGACACCACGA
TGCCTGTAGCAATGGCAACAACGTTGCGCAAACTATTAACTGGCGAACTACTTACTCTAGCTTCCCGGCA
ACAATTAATAGACTGGATGGAGGCGGATAAAGTTGCAGGACCACTTCTGCGCTCGGCCCTTCCGGCTGGC
TGGTTTATTGCTGATAAATCTGGAGCCGGTGAGCGTGGGTCTCGCGGTATCATTGCAGCACTGGGGCCAG
ATGGTAAGCCCTCCCGTATCGTAGTTATCTACACGACGGGGAGTCAGGCAACTATGGATGAACGAAATAG
ACAGATCGCTGAGATAGGTGCCTCACTGATTAAGCATTGGTAACTGTCAGACCAAGTTTACTCATATATA
CTTTAGATTGATTTAAAACTTCATTTTTAATTTAAAAGGATCTAGGTGAAGATCCTTTTTGATAATCTCA
TGACCAAAATCCCTTAACGTGAGTTTTCGTTCCACTGAGCGTCAGACCCCGTAGAAAAGATCAAAGGATC
TTCTTGAGATCCTTTTTTTCTGCGCGTAATCTGCTGCTTGCAAACAAAAAAACCACCGCTACCAGCGGTG
GTTTGTTTGCCGGATCAAGAGCTACCAACTCTTTTTCCGAAGGTAACTGGCTTCAGCAGAGCGCAGATAC
CAAATACTGTTCTTCTAGTGTAGCCGTAGTTAGGCCACCACTTCAAGAACTCTGTAGCACCGCCTACATA
CCTCGCTCTGCTAATCCTGTTACCAGTGGCTGCTGCCAGTGGCGATAAGTCGTGTCTTACCGGGTTGGAC
TCAAGACGATAGTTACCGGATAAGGCGCAGCGGTCGGGCTGAACGGGGGGTTCGTGCACACAGCCCAGCT
TGGAGCGAACGACCTACACCGAACTGAGATACCTACAGCGTGAGCTATGAGAAAGCGCCACGCTTCCCGA
AGGGAGAAAGGCGGACAGGTATCCGGTAAGCGGCAGGGTCGGAACAGGAGAGCGCACGAGGGAGCTTCCA
GGGGGAAACGCCTGGTATCTTTATAGTCCTGTCGGGTTTCGCCACCTCTGACTTGAGCGTCGATTTTTGT
GATGCTCGTCAGGGGGGCGGAGCCTATGGAAAAACGCCAGCAACGCGGCCTTTTTACGGTTCCTGGCCTT
TTGCTGGCCTTTTGCTCACATGT
Features (pLannotate 1.2.2; 14 found; start..end, strand, type, name):
     12..39      +  repeat_region  AAV2 ITR (fragment): inverted terminal repeat of adeno-associated virus serotype 2 inverted
     68..95      +  repeat_region  AAV2 ITR (fragment): inverted terminal repeat of adeno-associated virus serotype 2 inverted
    989..1705    +  CDS            SYFP2: SYFP2 is a basic (constitutively fluorescent) yellow fluorescent protein published in 2006, derived from Aequorea victoria. It is reported to be a very rapidly-maturing monomer with moderate acid sensitivity.
   1745..1902    +  misc_feature   WPRE (fragment): woodchuck hepatitis virus posttranscriptional regulatory element
   1908..1988    +  misc_feature   WPRE (fragment): woodchuck hepatitis virus posttranscriptional regulatory element
   2005..2116    +  polyA_signal   bGH poly(A) signal: bovine growth hormone polyadenylation signal
   2234..2374    +  repeat_region  AAV2 ITR: inverted terminal repeat of adeno-associated virus serotype 2 inverted
   2379..2430    -  misc_feature   bom (fragment): basis of mobility region from pBR322
   2449..2904    +  rep_origin     f1 ori (sequence partly withheld): f1 bacteriophage origin of replication; arrow indicates direction of (+) strand synthesis
   2905..2954    -  misc_feature   bom (fragment): basis of mobility region from pBR322
   3056..3091    -  CDS            rop (fragment): Rop protein, which maintains plasmids at low copy number; rop
   3186..3290    +  promoter       AmpR promoter: bla
   3291..4151    +  CDS            AmpR: β-lactamase; bla; confers resistance to ampicillin, carbenicillin, and related antibiotics
   4322..4910    +  rep_origin     ori: high-copy-number ColE1/pMB1/pBR322/pUC origin of replication
