[The description below was written by a language model from this plasmid's Addgene catalogue record and pLannotate feature annotations shown in this document.]
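Description:
AiP12730 - pAAV-ExE0581m-minBG-SYFP2-WPRE-BGHpA is a recombinant AAV transfer plasmid of about 5 kb, built to test or exploit a candidate enhancer for cell-type-selective transgene expression in the brain. It is maintained in bacteria through a high-copy ColE1/pUC-type origin and selected with ampicillin via the β-lactamase gene and its own promoter. The backbone also carries an f1 phage origin and small remnants of pBR322 bom and rop sequence. The record calls for a recombination-deficient strain, consistent with the need to keep the repeat-rich AAV termini intact.

The payload lies between AAV2 inverted terminal repeats, which provide the signals for replication and packaging of the intervening DNA into AAV particles. The right ITR is annotated in full, while the left one is detected only as short fragments, which is common for automated annotation of these structured repeats. According to the construct name, the enhancer ExE0581m is placed upstream of a minimal beta-globin promoter (minBG). Neither element is called in the feature table, but the unannotated stretch between the left ITR and the reporter is where they would sit. A minimal promoter of this kind has little activity on its own, so expression depends largely on the enhancer. The driven gene is SYFP2, a fast-maturing monomeric yellow fluorescent protein, followed by WPRE sequence (annotated as two fragments) to boost transcript stability and expression, and a bovine growth hormone polyadenylation signal.

The construct serves as a reporter virus: after packaging and delivery, SYFP2 fluorescence shows which brain cell populations the enhancer is active in. The record does not state which population ExE0581m targets.
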