Addgene plasmid #234627: AiP12730 - pAAV-ExE0581m-minBG-SYFP2-WPRE-BGHpA
Purpose: ExE0581m is an enhancer sequence, designed to drive AAV-mediated transgene expression in specific populations of brain cells
Depositing lab: Jonathan Ting. Depositing organization: Allen Institute. Publication: A suite of enhancer AAVs and transgenic mouse lines for genetic access to cortical cell types. Ben-Simon Y, Hooper M, Narayan S, Daigle TL, Dwivedi D, Way SW, Oster A, Stafford DA, Mich JK, Taormina MJ, Martinez RA, Opitz-Araya X, Roth JR, Alexander JR, Allen S, Amster A, Arbuckle J, Ayala A, Baker PM, Bakken TE, Barcelli T, Barta S, Bendrick J, Bertagnolli D, Bielstein C, Bishwakarma P, Bowlus J, Boyer G, Brouner K, Casian B, Casper T, Chakka AB, Chakrabarty R, Chance RK, Chavan S, Clark M, Colbert K, Collman F, Daniel S, Departee M, DiValentin P, Donadio N, Dotson N, Egdorf T, Fliss T, Gabitto M, Garcia J, Gary A, Gasperini M, Gloe J, Goldy J, Gore BB, Graybuck L, Greisman N, Haeseleer F, Halterman C, Haradon Z, Hastings SD, Helback O, Ho W, Hockemeyer D, Huang C, Huff S, Hunker A, Johansen N, Jones D, Juneau Z, Kalmbach B, Kannan M, Khem S, Kussick E, Kutsal R, Larsen R, Lee C, Lee AY, Leibly M, Lenz GH, Li S, Liang E, Lusk N, Madigan Z, Malloy J, Malone J, McCue R, Melchor J, Mollenkopf T, Moosman S, Morin E, Newman D, Ng L, Ngo K, Omstead V, Otto S, Oyama A, Pena N, Pham T, Phillips E, Pom CA, Potekhina L, Ransford S, Ray PL, Rette D, Reynoldson C, Rimorin C, Rocha D, Ruiz A, Sanchez REA, Sawyer L, Sedeno-Cortes A, Sevigny JP, Shapovalova N, Shepard N, Shulga L, Sigler AR, Siverts L, Soliman S, Somasundaram S, Staats B, Stewart K, Szelenyi E, Tieu M, Trader C, Tran A, van Velthoven CTJ, Walker M, Wang Y, Weed N, Wirthlin M, Wood T, Wynalda B, Yao Z, Zhou T, Ariza J, Dee N, Reding M, Ronellenfitch K, Mufti S, Sunkin SM, Smith KA, Esposito L, Waters J, Thyagarajan B, Yao S, Lein ES, Zeng H, Levi BP, Ngai J, Ting JT, Tasic B. Cell. 2025 May 16:S0092-8674(25)00513-6. doi: 10.1016/j.cell.2025.05.002. PubMed 40403729.
Backbone
  Vector backbone: rAAV
  Vector type: AAV
Growth in bacteria
  Bacterial resistance: Ampicillin, 100 μg/mL
  Growth temperature: 30°C
  Growth strain: NEB Stable
  Copy number: Unknown
Gene/Insert
  Gene/Insert name: SYFP2
Terms and licenses: Academic/Nonprofit Terms; Industry Terms: Not Available to Industry
How to cite: AiP12730 - pAAV-ExE0581m-minBG-SYFP2-WPRE-BGHpA was a gift from Jonathan Ting (Addgene plasmid # 234627 ; http://n2t.net/addgene:234627 ; RRID:Addgene_234627)
